Addgene plasmid #217257: pMV-Tigger17
Purpose: Donor plasmid of Tigger17 Transposon
Depositing lab: Yong E Zhang. Depositing organization: Institute of Zoology, Chinese Academy of Sciences. Publication: Heterologous survey of 130 DNA transposons in human cells highlights their functional divergence and expands the genome engineering toolbox. Zhang T, Tan S, Tang N, Li Y, Zhang C, Sun J, Guo Y, Gao H, Cai Y, Sun W, Wang C, Fu L, Ma H, Wu Y, Hu X, Zhang X, Gee P, Yan W, Zhao Y, Chen Q, Guo B, Wang H, Zhang YE. Cell. 2024 Jul 11;187(14):3741-3760.e30. doi: 10.1016/j.cell.2024.05.007. Epub 2024 Jun 5. PubMed 38843831.
Backbone
  Vector backbone: pMV
  Vector type: Mammalian Expression
Growth in bacteria
  Bacterial resistance: Ampicillin, 100 μg/mL
  Growth temperature: 37°C
  Growth strain: DH5alpha
  Copy number: High Copy
Gene/Insert
  Gene/Insert name: TIRs of Tigger17 transposon
  Species: Synthetic
  Cloning method: Restriction Enzyme; 5′ cloning site Unknown (unknown if destroyed); 3′ cloning site Unknown (unknown if destroyed)
Terms and licenses: Academic/Nonprofit Terms; Industry Terms: Not Available to Industry
How to cite: pMV-Tigger17 was a gift from Yong E Zhang (Addgene plasmid # 217257 ; http://n2t.net/addgene:217257 ; RRID:Addgene_217257)
