[The description below was written by a language model from this plasmid's Addgene catalogue record and pLannotate feature annotations shown in this document.]
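Description:
pMV-Tigger17 is the donor plasmid for the Tigger17 DNA transposon. It is built on the pMV backbone, catalogued as a mammalian expression vector, and has a sequenced length of about 5 kb. It is maintained in E. coli through a high-copy ColE1/pUC-type origin of replication and selected with ampicillin through a β-lactamase gene driven by its own promoter. A short remnant of lacZα is also present, presumably left over from the parental cloning vector.

The recorded insert is the synthetic terminal inverted repeats (TIRs) of Tigger17, the end sequences a cognate transposase recognises in order to excise and reintegrate the intervening DNA. The automated feature table does not annotate the TIRs, so their exact positions are not given. They presumably flank the mammalian reporter cassette, lying in the unannotated stretches on either side of it. That cassette consists of the mouse PGK promoter followed by a puromycin N-acetyltransferase coding sequence (annotated as a fragment, possibly because it lacks a stop codon), then EGFP, and ends with the bovine growth hormone polyadenylation signal. A gap of about 60 nt between PuroR and EGFP is consistent with a linker or 2A-type peptide allowing both proteins to come from one transcript, but the record does not identify this element.

No transposase gene is annotated, so the plasmid would be paired with a separate helper source of Tigger17 transposase. Stable puromycin resistance and green fluorescence would then report genomic integration of the cargo. The associated work surveyed many DNA transposons for activity in human cells as candidate genome engineering tools.
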