Features (pLannotate 1.2.2; 8 found; start..end, strand, type, name):
    118..138     -  CDS            lacZα (fragment): LacZα fragment of β-galactosidase; lacZ fragment
    323..822     +  promoter       PGK promoter: mouse phosphoglycerate kinase 1 promoter
    847..1441    +  CDS            PuroR (fragment): puromycin N-acetyltransferase; pac from Streptomyces alboniger; confers resistance to puromycin
   1505..2224    +  CDS            EGFP: the original enhanced GFP (Yang et al., 1996) mammalian codon-optimized
   2252..2476    +  polyA_signal   bGH poly(A) signal: bovine growth hormone polyadenylation signal
   3311..3899    -  rep_origin     ori: high-copy-number ColE1/pMB1/pBR322/pUC origin of replication
   4070..4930    -  CDS            AmpR: β-lactamase; bla; confers resistance to ampicillin, carbenicillin, and related antibiotics
   4931..26      -  promoter       AmpR promoter (across the origin): bla
>Addgene plasmid #217257 | pMV-Tigger17 | addgene full sequence | sequence record 441688 | Addgene NGS Result
AAAAATAAACAAATAGGGGTTCCGCGCACATTTCCCCGAAAAGTGCCACCTGACGTCTAAGAAACCATTA
TTATCATGACATTAACCTATAAAAATAGGCGTATCACGAGGCCCTTTCGTTGTAAAACGACGGCCAGTCG
AACCACGCAATGCGTCTCGATCCGCAGTGTCTTGCGTCTCTCAATTGTACAGTCGATCCTCATTATTCGC
GGATTCCGTATTTGCGAATTCGCCTACTCGCTAAAATTTATTTGTAACCCCAAAATCAATACTCGCGGCG
CTTTCGCGGTCATTCGCGGACACCGGTGCTAGCAATTCTACCGGGTAGGGGAGGCGCTTTTCCCAAGGCA
GTCTGGAGCATGCGCTTTAGCAGCCCCGCTGGGCACTTGGCGCTACACAAGTGGCCTCTGGCCTCGCACA
CATTCCACATCCACCGGTAGGCGCCAACCGGCTCCGTTCTTTGGTGGCCCCTTCGCGCCACCTTCTACTC
CTCCCCTAGTCAGGAAGTTCCCCCCCGCCCCGCAGCTCGCGTCGTGCAGGACGTGACAAATGGAAGTAGC
ACGTCTCACTAGTCTCGTGCAGATGGACAGCACCGCTGAGCAATGGAAGCGGGTAGGCCTTTGGGGCAGC
GGCCAATAGCAGCTTTGCTCCTTCGCTTTCTGGGCTCAGAGGCTGGGAAGGGGTGGGTCCGGGGGCGGGC
TCAGGGGCGGGCTCAGGGGCGGGGCGGGCGCCCGAAGGTCCTCCGGAGGCCCGGCATTCTGCACGCTTCA
AAAGCGCACGTCTGCCGCGCTGTTCTCCTCTTCCTCATCTCCGGGCCTTTCGACCTGCAGCCAACGCCAC
CATGGGGACCGAGTACAAGCCCACGGTGCGCCTCGCCACCCGCGACGACGTCCCCCGGGCCGTACGCACC
CTCGCCGCCGCGTTCGCCGACTACCCCGCCACGCGCCACACCGTCGACCCGGACCGCCACATCGAGCGGG
TCACCGAGCTGCAAGAACTCTTCCTCACGCGCGTCGGGCTCGACATCGGCAAGGTGTGGGTCGCGGACGA
CGGCGCCGCGGTGGCGGTCTGGACCACGCCGGAGAGCGTCGAAGCGGGGGCGGTGTTCGCCGAGATCGGC
CCGCGCATGGCCGAGTTGAGCGGTTCCCGGCTGGCCGCGCAGCAACAGATGGAAGGCCTCCTGGCGCCGC
ACCGGCCCAAGGAGCCCGCGTGGTTCCTGGCCACCGTCGGCGTCTCGCCCGACCACCAGGGCAAGGGTCT
GGGCAGCGCCGTCGTGCTCCCCGGAGTGGAGGCGGCCGAGCGCGCCGGGGTGCCCGCCTTCCTGGAGACC
TCCGCGCCCCGCAACCTCCCCTTCTACGAGCGGCTCGGCTTCACCGTCACCGCCGACGTCGAGGTGCCCG
AAGGACCGCGCACCTGGTGCATGACCCGCAAGCCCGGTGCCATCGATGCCACTAACTTCTCCCTGTTGAA
ACAAGCAGGGGATGTCGAAGAGAATCCCGGGCCAATGGTGAGCAAGGGCGAGGAGCTGTTCACCGGGGTG
GTGCCCATCCTGGTCGAGCTGGACGGCGACGTAAACGGCCACAAGTTCAGCGTGTCCGGCGAGGGCGAGG
GCGATGCCACCTACGGCAAGCTGACCCTGAAGTTCATCTGCACCACCGGCAAGCTGCCCGTGCCCTGGCC
CACCCTCGTGACCACCCTGACCTACGGCGTGCAGTGCTTCAGCCGCTACCCCGACCACATGAAGCAGCAC
GACTTCTTCAAGTCCGCCATGCCCGAAGGCTACGTCCAGGAGCGCACCATCTTCTTCAAGGACGACGGCA
ACTACAAGACCCGCGCCGAGGTGAAGTTCGAGGGCGACACCCTGGTGAACCGCATCGAGCTGAAGGGCAT
CGACTTCAAGGAGGACGGCAACATCCTGGGGCACAAGCTGGAGTACAACTACAACAGCCACAACGTCTAT
ATCATGGCCGACAAGCAGAAGAACGGCATCAAGGTGAACTTCAAGATCCGCCACAACATCGAGGACGGCA
GCGTGCAGCTCGCCGACCACTACCAGCAGAACACCCCCATCGGCGACGGCCCCGTGCTGCTGCCCGACAA
CCACTACCTGAGCACCCAGTCCGCCCTGAGCAAAGACCCCAACGAGAAGCGCGATCACATGGTCCTGCTG
GAGTTCGTGACCGCCGCCGGGATCACTCTCGGCATGGACGAGCTGTACAAGTAATTAATTAAGCTCGCTG
ATCAGCCTCGACTGTGCCTTCTAGTTGCCAGCCATCTGTTGTTTGCCCCTCCCCCGTGCCTTCCTTGACC
CTGGAAGGTGCCACTCCCACTGTCCTTTCCTAATAAAATGAGGAAATTGCATCGCATTGTCTGAGTAGGT
GTCATTCTATTCTGGGGGGTGGGGTGGGGCAGGACAGCAAGGGGGAGGATTGGGAAGACAATAGCAGGCA
TGCTGGGGATGCGGTGGGCTCTATGGCTTCTGAGGCGCGCCCTCGAGGTTCCACCAACCTCTCCCTTGGT
TTTCGTGGGGCAAGCCAAGGTCGAGAGGTTTAACCACACCGTGCACTGCCCCGTCGCACATCCCGCAGCT
CCATCAACAGTAAGATTTTAGTTAATGTTTTCATAAAATTTTAAATGCTTAATCTTTCTTAATTTTTTCA
GGACTTTATTTGCATTACTGTACAGTATACAGTATGTGTTCACAGTACTGCTTATTGTGCGAGTACTGTA
CGGTGTGTGTGTACTGTACGTGCGTGTGTGTGTACTGATGGCTGAGTGAAAGTAGACAGTCTCGGTATTG
TAGAGTACATTACACAAATGCTGTAATCGAAATATATTATAAAGAAATACTGCATTTAATTATTTGTAAG
AAATATATATTAAATAAGGTGTCTTTAAACAGAAACACACATAAAACAAGGTTATGTATTGATCGGTTGA
CGAAAATGTTGTGACCAGAGGCTCGCAGGAACCTAACCCTGTATTTCCCCTAGGAGCAATGGTTCAGTAT
TCGCTAATTCAGTGTTCGCGGCGACTTTATAGAACATAACTACCGCGAATAACGAGAATCGACTGTAGGG
CCCAGAGACGGAGTCACTGCCAACCGAGACGGTCATAGCTGTTTCCTGTGTGCCGCTTCCTCGCTCACTG
ACTCGCTGCGCTCGGTCGTTCGGCTGCGGCGAGCGGTATCAGCTCACTCAAAGGCGGTAATACGGTTACC
CACAGAATCAGGGGATAACGCAGGAAAGAACATGTGAGCAAAAGGCCAGCAAAAGGCCAGGAACCGTAAA
AAGGCCGCGTTGCTGGCGTTTTTCCATAGGCTCCGCCCCCCTGACGAGCATCACAAAAATCGACGCTCAA
GTCAGAGGTGGCGAAACCCGACAGGACTATAAAGATACCAGGCGTTTCCCCCTGGAAGCTCCCTCGTGCG
CTCTCCTGTTCCGACCCTGCCGCTTACCGGATACCTGTCCGCCTTTCTCCCTTCGGGAAGCGTGGCGCTT
TCTCATAGCTCACGCTGTAGGTATCTCAGTTCGGTGTAGGTCGTTCGCTCCAAGCTGGGCTGTGTGCACG
AACCCCCCGTTCAGCCCGACCGCTGCGCCTTATCCGGTAACTATCGTCTTGAGTCCAACCCGGTAAGACA
CGACTTATCGCCACTGGCAGCAGCCACTGGTAACAGGATTAGCAGAGCGAGGTATGTAGGCGGTGCTACA
GAGTTCTTGAAGTGGTGGCCTAACTACGGCTACACTAGAAGAACAGTATTTGGTATCTGCGCTCTGCTGA
AGCCAGTTACCTTCGGAAAAAGAGTTGGTAGCTCTTGATCCGGCAAACAAACCACCGCTGGTAGCGGTGG
TTTTTTTGTTTGCAAGCAGCAGATTACGCGCAGAAAAAAAGGATCTCAAGAAGATCCTTTGATCTTTTCT
ACGGGGTCTGACGCTCAGTGGAACGAAAACTCACGTTAAGGGATTTTGGTCATGAGATTATCAAAAAGGA
TCTTCACCTAGATCCTTTTAAATTAAAAATGAAGTTTTAAATCAATCTAAAGTATATATGAGTAAACTTG
GTCTGACAGTTACCAATGCTTAATCAGTGAGGCACCTATCTCAGCGATCTGTCTCTTTCGTTCATCCATA
GTTGCCTGACTCCCCGTCGTGTAGATAACTACGATACGGGAGGGCTTACCATCTGGCCCCAGTGCTGCAA
TAATACCGCGGGACCCACGCTCACCGGCTCCAGATTTATCAGCAATAAACCAGCCAGCCGGAAGGGCCGA
GCGCAGAAGTGGTCCTGCAACTTTATCCGCCTCCATCCAGTCTATTAATTGTTGCCGGGAAGCTAGAGTA
AGTAGTTCGCCAGTTAATAGTTTGCGCAACGTTGTTGCCATCGCTACAGGCATCGTGGTATCACGCTCGT
CGTTTGGTATGGCTTCATTCAGCTCCGGTTCCCAACGATCAAGGCGAGTTACATGATCCCCCATGTTGCG
CAAAAAAGCGGTTAGCTCCTTCGGTCCTCCGATCGTTGTCAGAAGTAAGTTGGCCGCCGTGTTATCACTC
ATGGTTATGGCAGCACTACATAATTCTCTTACTGTCATGCCATCCGTAAGATGCTTTTCTGTGACTGGTG
AGTACTCAACCAAGTCATTCTGAGAATAGTGTATGCGGCGACCGAGTTGCTCTTGCCCGGCGTCAATACG
GGATAATACCGCGCCACATAGCAGAACTTTAAAAGTGCTCATCATTGGAAAACGTTCTTCGGGGCGAAAA
CTCTCAAGGATCTTACCGCTGTTGAGATCCAGTTCGATGTAACCCACTCGTGCACCCAACTGATCTTCAG
CATCTTTTACTTTCACCAGCGTTTCTGGGTGAGCAAAAACAGGAAGGCAAAATGCCGCAAAAAAGGGAAT
AAGGGCGACACGGAAATGTTGAATACTCATACTCTTCCTTTTTCAATATTATTGAAGCATTTATCAGGGT
TATTGTCTCATGAGCGGATACATATTTGAATGTATTTAG
